Addgene plasmid #199201: pBP-split-intein-Gal4[1-20]-N-int
Purpose: Gateway destination vector for enhancer-driven split-intein Gal4[1-20]N-int expression
Depositing lab: Norbert Perrimon. Depositing organization: Harvard Medical School. Publication: split-intein Gal4 provides intersectional genetic labeling that is repressible by Gal80. Ewen-Campen B, Luan H, Xu J, Singh R, Joshi N, Thakkar T, Berger B, White BH, Perrimon N. Proc Natl Acad Sci U S A. 2023 Jun 13;120(24):e2304730120. doi: 10.1073/pnas.2304730120. Epub 2023 Jun 5. PubMed 37276389.
Backbone
  Vector backbone: pBPZpGAL4DBDUw - Addgene 26233
  Total vector size (bp): 9058
  Vector type: Insect Expression
Growth in bacteria
  Bacterial resistance: Chloramphenicol, 25 μg/mL
  Growth temperature: 37°C
  Growth strain: ccdB Survival
  Copy number: Unknown
Gene/Insert
  Gene/Insert name: split-intein-Gal4[1-20]-N-int
  Species: D. melanogaster (fly)
  Insert size (bp): 327
Terms and licenses: Academic/Nonprofit Terms; Industry Terms: Not Available to Industry
How to cite: pBP-split-intein-Gal4[1-20]-N-int was a gift from Norbert Perrimon (Addgene plasmid # 199201 ; http://n2t.net/addgene:199201 ; RRID:Addgene_199201)
