[The description below was written by a language model from this plasmid's Addgene catalogue record and pLannotate feature annotations shown in this document.]
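Description:
pBP-split-intein-Gal4[1-20]-N-int is a 9,058 bp Gateway destination vector for Drosophila transgenesis, built on the pBPZpGAL4DBDUw backbone and catalogued as an insect expression vector. It is designed to receive an enhancer fragment that will then drive expression of the N-terminal half of a split-intein Gal4 system. The Gateway cassette lies upstream of the coding region and consists of attR1 and attR2 sites flanking a chloramphenicol resistance gene and the ccdB toxin gene (with a ccdA fragment). An LR recombination reaction replaces this cassette with an enhancer from an entry clone. Because ccdB kills standard E. coli, the empty vector is maintained in a ccdB-tolerant strain. The record lists chloramphenicol as the selection, and the feature table also shows an ampicillin resistance gene with its promoter and a high-copy ColE1/pUC-type origin on the backbone.

Downstream of attR2, the annotation detects a short fragment of the GAL4 DNA-binding domain, consistent with the 327 bp insert that encodes Gal4 residues 1–20 fused to an N-terminal intein fragment. The intein portion, any basal promoter and the terminator are not annotated in the feature table. The intent of the system is that when this fragment is co-expressed with a complementary C-intein Gal4 fragment in the same cell, protein trans-splicing reconstitutes Gal4. This gives intersectional labelling of cells where two enhancers overlap, and, according to the associated publication title, that labelling remains repressible by Gal80. For fly transformation the vector carries a φC31 attB site for site-specific integration into genomic attP landing sites and a mini-white gene as an eye-colour marker for identifying transformants.
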