Features (pLannotate 1.2.2; 16 found; start..end, strand, type, name):
     82..206     +  protein_bind   attR1: mutant version of attR; recombination site for the Gateway® LR reaction LR Clonase™
    231..261     +  promoter       lac UV5 promoter: E. coli lac promoter with an "up" mutation
    285..314     +  promoter       cat promoter (fragment): promoter of the E. coli cat gene encoding chloramphenicol acetyltransferase
    315..974     +  CDS            CmR: chloramphenicol acetyltransferase; cat; confers resistance to chloramphenicol
   1153..1311    +  CDS            ccdA (fragment): CCDA_ECO57 - Also known as H, letA. Experimental evidence at protein level: Swiss-Prot protein existence level 1. Antitoxin component of a type II toxin-antitoxin (TA) system which inhibits the post-segregational killing (PSK) of plasmid-free cells, also referred to as a plasmid addiction system. Binds to and blocks the activity of CcdB; will also remove bound CcdB protein from the CcdB-GyrA complex by forming a CcdA-CcdB complex, a process termed rejuvenation. Functions as a transcriptional corepressor for the ccdAB operon, repression also requires CcdB (By similarity). From Escherichia coli
   1316..1618    +  CDS            ccdB: CCDB_ECOLI - Also known as G, letB, letD. Experimental evidence at protein level: Swiss-Prot protein existence level 1. Toxic component of a type II toxin-antitoxin (TA) system, functioning in plasmid maintainence. Responsible for the post- segregational killing (PSK) of plasmid-free cells, also referred to as a plasmid addiction system. Half-life of over 2 hours. Cell killing by CcdB is accompanied by filamentation, defects in chromosome and plasmid segregation, defects in cell division, formation of anucleate cells, decreased DNA synthesis and plasmid loss. Interferes with the activity of DN
   1662..1786    -  protein_bind   attR2: mutant version of attR; recombination site for the Gateway® LR reaction LR Clonase™
   1968..2030    +  CDS            GAL4 DNA binding domain (fragment): DNA binding domain of the GAL4 transcriptional activator; Saccharomyces cerevisiae GAL4 (truncated)
   2295..2315    +  misc_feature   MCS (fragment): pBluescript multiple cloning site
   2552..2576    -  misc_feature   MCS (fragment): pBluescript multiple cloning site
   2651..2806    -  CDS            YPB1_ECOLX (fragment): Protein predicted: Swiss-Prot protein existence level 4. From Escherichia coli.
   2811..6930    -  gene           mini-white: white; This modified version of the white gene lacks part of the first intron.
   7146..7215    -  protein_bind   attB: attB site for the φC31 integrase (Groth et al., 2000) phage φC31 integrase
   7302..7890    -  rep_origin     ori: high-copy-number ColE1/pMB1/pBR322/pUC origin of replication
   8061..8921    -  CDS            AmpR: β-lactamase; bla; confers resistance to ampicillin, carbenicillin, and related antibiotics
   8922..9026    -  promoter       AmpR promoter: bla
>Addgene plasmid #199201 | pBP-split-intein-Gal4[1-20]-N-int | addgene full sequence | sequence record 390576 | Addgene NGS Result
AAGAAACCATTATTATCATGACATTAACCTATAAAAATAGGCGTATCACGAGGCCCTTTCGTCTTCAAGA
ATTCGTTTATCACAAGTTTGTACAAAAAAGCTGAACGAGAAACGTAAAATGATATAAATATCAATATATT
AAATTAGATTTTGCATAAAAAACAGACTACATAATACTGTAAAACACAACATATCCAGTCACTATGGCGG
CCGCATTAGGCACCCCAGGCTTTACACTTTATGCTTCCGGCTCGTATAATGTGTGGATTTTGAGTTAGGA
TCCGTCGAGATTTTCAGGAGCTAAGGAAGCTAAAATGGAGAAAAAAATCACTGGATATACCACCGTTGAT
ATATCCCAATGGCATCGTAAAGAACATTTTGAGGCATTTCAGTCAGTTGCTCAATGTACCTATAACCAGA
CCGTTCAGCTGGATATTACGGCCTTTTTAAAGACCGTAAAGAAAAATAAGCACAAGTTTTATCCGGCCTT
TATTCACATTCTTGCCCGCCTGATGAATGCTCATCCGGAATTCCGTATGGCAATGAAAGACGGTGAGCTG
GTGATATGGGATAGTGTTCACCCTTGTTACACCGTTTTCCATGAGCAAACTGAAACGTTTTCATCGCTCT
GGAGTGAATACCACGACGATTTCCGGCAGTTTCTACACATATATTCGCAAGATGTGGCGTGTTACGGTGA
AAACCTGGCCTATTTCCCTAAAGGGTTTATTGAGAATATGTTTTTCGTCTCAGCCAATCCCTGGGTGAGT
TTCACCAGTTTTGATTTAAACGTGGCCAATATGGACAACTTCTTCGCCCCCGTTTTCACCATGGGCAAAT
ATTATACGCAAGGCGACAAGGTGCTGATGCCGCTGGCGATTCAGGTTCATCATGCCGTTTGTGATGGCTT
CCATGTCGGCAGAATGCTTAATGAATTACAACAGTACTGCGATGAGTGGCAGGGCGGGGCGTAAACGCGT
GGATCCGGCTTACTAAAAGCCAGATAACAGTATGCGTATTTGCGCGCTGATTTTTGCGGTATAAGAATAT
ATACTGATATGTATACCCGAAGTATGTCAAAAAGAGGTATGCTATGAAGCAGCGTATTACAGTGACAGTT
GACAGCGACAGCTATCAGTTGCTCAAGGCATATATGATGTCAATATCTCCGGTCTGGTAAGCACAACCAT
GCAGAATGAAGCCCGTCGTCTGCGTGCCGAACGCTGGAAAGCGGAAAATCAGGAAGGGATGGCTGAGGTC
GCCCGGTTTATTGAAATGAACGGCTCTTTTGCTGACGAGAACAGGGGCTGGTGAAATGCAGTTTAAGGTT
TACACCTATAAAAGAGAGAGCCGTTATCGTCTGTTTGTGGATGTACAGAGTGATATTATTGACACGCCCG
GGCGACGGATGGTGATCCCCCTGGCCAGTGCACGTCTGCTGTCAGATAAAGTCTCCCGTGAACTTTACCC
GGTGGTGCATATCGGGGATGAAAGCTGGCGCATGATGACCACCGATATGGCCAGTGTGCCGGTCTCCGTT
ATCGGGGAAGAAGTGGCTGATCTCAGCCACCGCGAAAATGACATCAAAAACGCCATTAACCTGATGTTCT
GGGGAATATAAATGTCAGGCTCCCTTATACACAGCCAGTCTGCAGGTCGACCATAGTGACTGGATATGTT
GTGTTTTACAGTATTATGTAGTCTGTTTTTTATGCAAAATCTAATTTAATATATTGATATTTATATCATT
TTACGTTTCTCGTTCAGCTTTCTTGTACAAAGTGGTGATAAACGGCCGGCCGAGCTCGCCCGGGGATCGA
GCGCAGCGGTATAAAAGGGCGCGGGGTGGCTGAGAGCATCAGTTGTGAATGAATGTTCGAGCCGAGCAGA
CGTGCCGCTGCCTTCGTTAATATCCTTTGAATAAGCCAACTTTGAATCACAAGACGCATACCAAACGGTA
CCAAAACATGAAGCTACTGTCTTCTATCGAACAAGCATGCGATATTTGCCGACTTAAAAAGCTCAAGTGC
CTGGATCTGAAGACCCAGGTGCAGACCCCCCAGGGCATGAAGGAGATCAGCAACATCCAGGTGGGCGATC
TGGTGCTGAGCAACACCGGCTACAACGAGGTGCTGAACGTGTTCCCCAAGAGCAAGAAGAAGAGCTACAA
GATCACCCTGGAGGATGGCAAGGAGATCATCTGCAGCGAGGAGCACCTGTTCCCCACCCAGACCGGCGAG
ATGAACATCAGCGGCGGCCTGAAGGAGGGCATGTGCCTGTACGTGAAGGAGTAAAAGCTTATCGATACCG
TCGACTAAAGCCAAATAGAAAATTATTCAGTTCCTGGCTTAAGTTTTTAAAAGTGATATTATTTATTTGG
TTGTAACCAACCAAAAGAATGTAAATAACTAATACATAATTATGTTAGTTTTAAGTTAGCAACAAATTGA
TTTTAGCTATATTAGCTACTTGGTTAATAAATAGAATATATTTATTTAAAGATAATTGCGTTTTTATTGT
CAGGGAGTGAGTTTGCTTAAAAACTCGTTTAGATCCACTAGTTCTAGAGCGGCCGCTGGCCACGGGTGCG
CATGATCGTGCTCCTGTCGTTGAGGACCCGGCTAGGCTGGCGGGGTTGCCTTACTGGTTAGCAGAATGAA
TCACCGATACGCGAGCGAACGTGAAGCGACTGCTGCTGCAAAACGTCTGCGACCTGAGCAACAACATGAA
TGGTCTTCGGTTTCCGTGTTTCGTAAAGTCTGGAAACGCGGAAGTCAGCGCCCTGCACCATTATGTTCCG
GAGGCGCGCCCTAGTTCCAGTGAAATCCAAGCATTTTCTAAATTAAATGTATTCTTATTATTATAGTTGT
TATTTTTGATATATATAAACAACACTATTATGCCCACCATTTTTTTGAGATGCATCTACACAAGGAACAA
ACACTGGATGTCACTTTCAGTTCAAATTGTAACGCTAATCACTCCGAACAGGTCACAAAAAATTACCTTA
AAAAGTCATAATATTAAATTAGAATAAATATAGCTGTGAGGGAAATATATACAAATATATTGGAGCAAAT
AAATTGTACATACAAATATTTATTACTAATTTCTATTGAGACGAAATGAACCACTCGGAACCATTTGAGC
GAACCGAATCGCGCGGAACTAACGACAGTCGCTCCAAGGTCGTCGAACAAAAGGTGAATGTGTTGCGGAG
AGCGGGTGGGAGACAGCGAAAGAGCAACTACGAAACGTGGTGTGGTGGAGGTGAATTATGAAGAGGGCGC
GCGATTTGAAAAGTATGTATATAAAAAATATATCCCGGTGTTTTATGTAGCGATAAACGAGTTTTTGATG
TAAGGTATGCAGGTGTGTAAGTCTTTTGGTTAGAAGACAAATCCAAAGTCTACTTGTGGGGATGTTCGAA
GGGGAAATACTTGTATTCTATAGGTCATATCTTGTTTTTATTGGCACAAATATAATTACATTAGCTTTTT
GAGGGGGCAATAAACAGTAAACACGATGGTAATAATGGTAAAAAAAAAAAACAAGCAGTTATTTCGGATA
TATGTCGGCTACTCCTTGCGTCGGGCCCGAAGTCTTAGAGCCAGATATGCGAGCACCCGGAAGCTCACGA
TGAGAATGGCCAGACCCACGTAGTCCAGCGGCAGATCGGCGGCGGAGAAGTTAAGCGTCTCCAGGATGAC
CTTGCCCGAACTGGGGCACGTGGTGTTCGACGATGTGCAGCTAATTTCGCCCGGCTCCACGTCCGCCCAT
TGGTTAATCAGCAGACCCTCGTTGGCGTAACGGAACCATGAGAGGTACGACAACCATTTGAGGTATACTG
GCACCGAGCCCGAGTTCAAGAAGAAGCCGCCAAAGAGCAGGAATGGTATGATAACCGGCGGACCCACAGA
CAGCGCCATCGAGGTCGAGGAGCTGGCGCAGGATATTAGATATCCGAAGGACGTTGACACATTGGCCACC
AGAGTGACCAGCGCCAGGCAGTTGAAGAAGTGCAGCACTCCGGCCCGCAGTCCGATCATCGGATAGGCAA
TCGCCGTGAAGACCAGTGGCACTGTGAGAAAAAGCGGCAATTCGGCAATCGTTTTGCCCAGAAAGTATGT
GTCACAGCGATAAAGTCGACTTCGGGCCTCCCTCATAAAAACTGGCAGCTCTGAGGTGAACACCTAAATC
GAATCGATTCATTAGAAAGTTAGTAAATTATTGAAATGCAAATGTATTCTAAACATGACTTACATTTATC
GTGGCAAAGACGTTTTGAAAGGTCATGTTGGTCAGGAAGAGGAAGATGGCTCCGTTGATATTCATCACAC
CCACTTGCGTGAGTTGTTGGCCCAAAAAGATGAGGCCAATCAAGATGGCAACCATCTGCAAATTAAAATG
TTACTCGCATCTCATTAATATTCGCGAGTTAAATGAAATTTATTTATCTTCTGCAAAACTATAAACTATA
CATCTCATTGAAAAAAACTAAGAAGGGTGTGGAATCAGGCAATTCTATCTAAAATCTAGCGAATTTGTTT
CCAAGAATTGTAAGCGTTATATCATTTGTTTCCACTGGAACCACTCACCGTTGTCTGAATAAGTCGCACT
TTTACGAGGAGTGGTTCCTTGAGCACCGACAGCCAGGATCGCCACAGGACCGCCCGGAACTGCATGAACC
AGGTGGCCTTGTAGGTGTACCCATTCTCCGGCTGCTCCAGTGGCTTCTCCAGATTTTTGGTGGCCAACAA
CTGCTCCATATCCCGGGCTACTTTGCTAATGGCAAAATTGTCGCATATCTTGGCGATCCGATCACGGGAC
TCGATCTCCCGTCCGGGCACAACGGCCAACACCTGTACGTAAAAGTCCGCCGGATTGTAGTTGGTAGGAC
ACTGGGCACCCACGCTGGATAGGAGTTGAGATGTTATGTAATACTAGATACCCTTAATAAACACATCGAA
CTCACTAGGAAAAGAAGTCGACGGCTTCGCTGGGAGTGCCCAAGAAAGCTACCCTGCCCTCGGCCATCAG
AAGGATCTTGTCAAAGAGCTCAAACAGCTCGGAAGACGGCTGATGAATGGTCAGGATGACGGTCTTGCCC
TTCTGCGACAGCTTCTTCAGCACCTGGACGACGCTGTGGGCGGTAAAGGAGTCCAGTCCGGAGGTGGGCT
CATCGCAGATCAGAAGCGGCGGATCGGTTAGAGCCTCGGAGGCGAATGCCAGACGCTTCCTTTCTCCGCC
GGACAGACCTTTCACCCTGCCGGGCACACCGATGATCGTGTGCTGACATTTGCTGAGCGAAAGCTCCTGG
ATCACCTGATCCACGCGGGCCACTCGCTGCCGATAGGTCAGATGTCGTGGCATCCGCACCATGGCTTGGA
AAATCAGGTGTTCCCTGGCCGTTAGGGAGCCGATAAAGAGGTCATCCTGCTGGACATAGGCGCACCTGGC
CTGCATCTCCTTGGCGTCCACAGGTTGGCCATTGAGCAGTCGCATCCCGGATGGCGATACTTGGATGCCC
TGCGGCGATCGAAAGGCAAGGGCATTCAGCAGGGTCGTCTTTCCGGCACCGGAACTGCCCATCACGGCCA
AAAGTTCGCCCGGATAGGCCACGCCGCAAACTGAGTTTCAAATTGGTAATTGGACCCTTTATTAAGATTT
CACACAGATCAGCCGACTGCGAATAGAAACTCACCGTTCTTGAGCAAATGTTTCCTGGGCGCCGGTATGT
GTCGCTCGTTGCAGAATAGTCCGCGTGTCCGGTTGACCAGCTGCCGCCATCCGGAGCCCGGCTGATTGAC
CGCCCCAAAGATGTCCATATTGTGCCAGGCATAGGTGAGGTTCTCGGCTAGTTGGCCGCTCCCTGAACCG
GAGTCCTCCGGCGGACTGGGTGGCCGGAGCGTGCCGTAGTTTTTGGCCTGCCCGAAGCCCTGGTTAATGC
AGCTCTGCGAAGCCGCTCCGCTGTCACCCTGCAATGATAGGGGATCTCAAATATCAACTACAAGCGTTAT
GCTCATCTAACCCCGAACAAAAAGTACCCCGAAGTATCCTACGAAGTAGGTTTATACTTTTATTTATTTT
TTGTGCATCTAGGATCAGCTTAAAATATCTGGTTGTTATATTTTTTGTAAAAAAGAATATAGTCGAAAAT
GAATGCCTTTAGATGTCTTGATCATGATATGATCTCAAAAATTGTCTTATATAGCGAGAACAGCTACCAG
AATAATCTGTTTCGTGTCACTATTTGTTTGTGCAATTGCGGTTTGGGATTTTTGTGGGTCGCAGTTCTCA
CGCCGCAGACAATTTGATGTTGCAATCGCAGTTCCTATAGATCAAGTGAACTTAAGATGTATGCACATGT
ACTACTCACATTGTTCAGATGCTCGGCAGATGGGTGTTTGCTGCCTCCGCGAATTAATAGCTCCTGATCC
TCTTGGCCCATTGCCGGGATTTTTCACACTTTCCCCTGCTTACCCACCCAAAACCAATCACCACCCCAAT
CACTCAAAAAACAAACAAAAATAAGAAGCGAGAGGAGTTTTGGCACAGCACTTTGTGTTTAATTGATGGC
GTAAACCGCTTGGAGCTTCGTCACGAAACCGCTGACAAAATGCAACTGAAGGCGGACATTGACGCTACGT
AACGCTACAAACGGTGGCGAAAGAGATAGCGGACGCAGCGGCGAAAGAGACGGCGATATTTCTGTGGACA
GAGAAGGAGGCAAACAGCGCTGACTTTGAGTGGAATGTCATTTTGAGTGAGAGGTAATCGAAAGAACCTG
GTACATCAAATACCCTTGGATCGAAGTAAATTTAAAACTGATCAGATAAGTTCAATGATATCCAGTGCAG
TAAAAAAAAAAAATGTTTTTTTTATCTACTTTCCGCAAAAATGGGTTTTATTAACTTACATACATACTAG
GCGCGCCCATATGTTCGGCTTGTCGACATGCCCGCCGTGACCGTCGAGAACCCGCTGACGCTGCCCCGCG
TATCCGCACCCGCCGACGCCGTCGCACGTCCCGTGCTCACCGTGACCACCGCGCCCAGCGGTTTCGAGGG
CGAGGGCTTCCCGGTGCGCCGCGCGTTCGCCGGGATCAACTACCGCCACCTCGACCCGTTCATCATGATG
GACCAGATGGGTGAGGTGGAGTACGCGCCCGGGGAGCCCAAGGGCACGCCCTGGCACCCGCACCGCGGCT
TCGAGACCGTGACCTACATCGTCGACGGTAACATGTGAGCAAAAGGCCAGCAAAAGGCCAGGAACCGTAA
AAAGGCCGCGTTGCTGGCGTTTTTCCATAGGCTCCGCCCCCCTGACGAGCATCACAAAAATCGACGCTCA
AGTCAGAGGTGGCGAAACCCGACAGGACTATAAAGATACCAGGCGTTTCCCCCTGGAAGCTCCCTCGTGC
GCTCTCCTGTTCCGACCCTGCCGCTTACCGGATACCTGTCCGCCTTTCTCCCTTCGGGAAGCGTGGCGCT
TTCTCATAGCTCACGCTGTAGGTATCTCAGTTCGGTGTAGGTCGTTCGCTCCAAGCTGGGCTGTGTGCAC
GAACCCCCCGTTCAGCCCGACCGCTGCGCCTTATCCGGTAACTATCGTCTTGAGTCCAACCCGGTAAGAC
ACGACTTATCGCCACTGGCAGCAGCCACTGGTAACAGGATTAGCAGAGCGAGGTATGTAGGCGGTGCTAC
AGAGTTCTTGAAGTGGTGGCCTAACTACGGCTACACTAGAAGAACAGTATTTGGTATCTGCGCTCTGCTG
AAGCCAGTTACCTTCGGAAAAAGAGTTGGTAGCTCTTGATCCGGCAAACAAACCACCGCTGGTAGCGGTG
GTTTTTTTGTTTGCAAGCAGCAGATTACGCGCAGAAAAAAAGGATCTCAAGAAGATCCTTTGATCTTTTC
TACGGGGTCTGACGCTCAGTGGAACGAAAACTCACGTTAAGGGATTTTGGTCATGAGATTATCAAAAAGG
ATCTTCACCTAGATCCTTTTAAATTAAAAATGAAGTTTTAAATCAATCTAAAGTATATATGAGTAAACTT
GGTCTGACAGTTACCAATGCTTAATCAGTGAGGCACCTATCTCAGCGATCTGTCTATTTCGTTCATCCAT
AGTTGCCTGACTCCCCGTCGTGTAGATAACTACGATACGGGAGGGCTTACCATCTGGCCCCAGTGCTGCA
ATGATACCGCGAGACCCACGCTCACCGGCTCCAGATTTATCAGCAATAAACCAGCCAGCCGGAAGGGCCG
AGCGCAGAAGTGGTCCTGCAACTTTATCCGCCTCCATCCAGTCTATTAATTGTTGCCGGGAAGCTAGAGT
AAGTAGTTCGCCAGTTAATAGTTTGCGCAACGTTGTTGCCATTGCTACAGGCATCGTGGTGTCACGCTCG
TCGTTTGGTATGGCTTCATTCAGCTCCGGTTCCCAACGATCAAGGCGAGTTACATGATCCCCCATGTTGT
GCAAAAAAGCGGTTAGCTCCTTCGGTCCTCCGATCGTTGTCAGAAGTAAGTTGGCCGCAGTGTTATCACT
CATGGTTATGGCAGCACTGCATAATTCTCTTACTGTCATGCCATCCGTAAGATGCTTTTCTGTGACTGGT
GAGTACTCAACCAAGTCATTCTGAGAATAGTGTATGCGGCGACCGAGTTGCTCTTGCCCGGCGTCAATAC
GGGATAATACCGCGCCACATAGCAGAACTTTAAAAGTGCTCATCATTGGAAAACGTTCTTCGGGGCGAAA
ACTCTCAAGGATCTTACCGCTGTTGAGATCCAGTTCGATGTAACCCACTCGTGCACCCAACTGATCTTCA
GCATCTTTTACTTTCACCAGCGTTTCTGGGTGAGCAAAAACAGGAAGGCAAAATGCCGCAAAAAAGGGAA
TAAGGGCGACACGGAAATGTTGAATACTCATACTCTTCCTTTTTCAATATTATTGAAGCATTTATCAGGG
TTATTGTCTCATGAGCGGATACATATTTGAATGTATTTAGAAAAATAAACAAATAGGGGTTCCGCGCACA
TTTCCCCGAAAAGTGCCACCTGACGTCT
